>Addgene plasmid #110702 | E. rectale 16S toehold switch sensor | depositor full sequence | sequence record 212247 | E. rectale 16S toehold switch sensor sequence 4192 bps
AAGTCTAACGCTGCTCTGGGCTAACTGTCGCGCTAATACGACTCACTATAGGGTCATTATCTTCCCTGCT
GATAGAGCTTTACATACCGGGACTTTAGAACAGAGGAGATAAAGATGCGGTATGTAAACAACCTGGCGGC
AGCGCAAAAGATGCGTAAAGGAGAAGAACTTTTCACTGGAGTTGTCCCAATTCTTGTTGAATTAGATGGT
GATGTTAATGGGCACAAATTTTCTGTCAGTGGAGAGGGTGAAGGTGATGCAACATACGGAAAACTTACCC
TTAAATTTATTTGCACTACTGGAAAACTACCTGTTCCGTGGCCAACACTTGTCACTACTTTCGGTTATGG
TGTTCAATGCTTTGCGAGATACCCAGATCACATGAAACAGCATGACTTTTTCAAGAGTGCCATGCCCGAA
GGTTACGTACAGGAAAGAACTATATTTTTCAAAGATGACGGGAACTACAAGACACGTGCTGAAGTCAAGT
TTGAAGGTGATACCCTTGTTAATAGAATCGAGTTAAAAGGTATTGATTTTAAAGAAGATGGAAACATTCT
TGGACACAAATTGGAATACAACTATAACTCACACAATGTATACATCATGGCAGACAAACAAAAGAATGGA
ATCAAAGTTAACTTCAAAATTAGACACAACATTGAAGATGGAAGCGTTCAACTAGCAGACCATTATCAAC
AAAATACTCCGATTGGCGATGGCCCTGTCCTTTTACCAGACAACCATTACCTGTCCACACAATCTGCCCT
TTCGAAAGATCCCAACGAAAAGAGAGACCACATGGTCCTTCTTGAGTTTGTAACCGCTGCTGGGATTACA
CATGGCATGGATGAACTATACAAAAGGCCTGCAGCAAACGACGAAAACTACGCTGCATCAGTTTAATAAG
ATAAACCAGAGCGGCACGGCAAGCAGAGTATACGAGATTCGGTAGCCACCGCTGAGCATAACTAGCATAA
CCCCTTGGGGCCTCTAAACGGGTCTTGAGGGGTTTTTTGCTGAAACCTCAGGCATTTGAGAAGCACACGG
TCACACTGCTTCCGGTAGTCAATAAACCGGTAAACCAGCAATAGACATAAGCGGCTATTTAACGACCCTG
CCCTGAACCGACGACAAGCTGACGACCGGGTCTCCGCAAGTGGCACTTTTCGGGGAAATGTGCGCGGAAC
CCCTATTTGTTTATTTTTCTAAATACATTCAAATATGTATCCGCTCATGAATTAATTCTTAGAAAAACTC
ATCGAGCATCAAATGAAACTGCAATTTATTCATATCAGGATTATCAATACCATATTTTTGAAAAAGCCGT
TTCTGTAATGAAGGAGAAAACTCACCGAGGCAGTTCCATAGGATGGCAAGATCCTGGTATCGGTCTGCGA
TTCCGACTCGTCCAACATCAATACAACCTATTAATTTCCCCTCGTCAAAAATAAGGTTATCAAGTGAGAA
ATCACCATGAGTGACGACTGAATCCGGTGAGAATGGCAAAAGTTTATGCATTTCTTTCCAGACTTGTTCA
ACAGGCCAGCCATTACGCTCGTCATCAAAATCACTCGCATCAACCAAACCGTTATTCATTCGTGATTGCG
CCTGAGCGAGACGAAATACGCGGTCGCTGTTAAAAGGACAATTACAAACAGGAATCGAATGCAACCGGCG
CAGGAACACTGCCAGCGCATCAACAATATTTTCACCTGAATCAGGATATTCTTCTAATACCTGGAATGCT
GTTTTCCCGGGGATCGCAGTGGTGAGTAACCATGCATCATCAGGAGTACGGATAAAATGCTTGATGGTCG
GAAGAGGCATAAATTCCGTCAGCCAGTTTAGTCTGACCATCTCATCTGTAACATCATTGGCAACGCTACC
TTTGCCATGTTTCAGAAACAACTCTGGCGCATCGGGCTTCCCATACAATCGATAGATTGTCGCACCTGAT
TGCCCGACATTATCGCGAGCCCATTTATACCCATATAAATCAGCATCCATGTTGGAATTTAATCGCGGCC
TAGAGCAAGACGTTTCCCGTTGAATATGGCTCATACTCTTCCTTTTTCAATATTATTGAAGCATTTATCA
GGGTTATTGTCTCATGAGCGGATACATATTTGAATGTATTTAGAAAAATAAACAAATAGGCATGCTAGCG
CAGAAACGTCCTAGAAGATGCCAGGAGGATACTTAGCAGAGAGACAATAAGGCCGGAGCGAAGCCGTTTT
TCCATAGGCTCCGCCCCCCTGACGAACATCACGAAATCTGACGCTCAAATCAGTGGTGGCGAAACCCGAC
AGGACTATAAAGATACCAGGCGTTTCCCCCTGATGGCTCCCTCTTGCGCTCTCCTGTTCCCGTCCTGCGG
CGTCCGTGTTGTGGTGGAGGCTTTACCCAAATCACCACGTCCCGTTCCGTGTAGACAGTTCGCTCCAAGC
TGGGCTGTGTGCAAGAACCCCCCGTTCAGCCCGACTGCTGCGCCTTATCCGGTAACTATCATCTTGAGTC
CAACCCGGAAAGACACGACAAAACGCCACTGGCAGCAGCCATTGGTAACTGAGAATTAGTGGATTTAGAT
ATCGAGAGTCTTGAAGTGGTGGCCTAACAGAGGCTACACTGAAAGGACAGTATTTGGTATCTGCGCTCCA
CTAAAGCCAGTTACCAGGTTAAGCAGTTCCCCAACTGACTTAACCTTCGATCAAACCGCCTCCCCAGGCG
GTTTTTTCGTTTACAGAGCAGGAGATTACGACGATCGTAAAAGGATCTCAAGAAGATCCTTTACGGATTC
CCGACACCATCACTCTAGATTTCAGTGCAATTTATCTCTTCAAATGTAGCACCTGAAGTCAGCCCCATAC
GATATAAGTTGTAATTCTCATGTTAGTCATGCCCCGCGCCCACCGGAAGGAGCTGACTGGGTTGAAGGCT
CTCAAGGGCATCGGTCGAGATCCCGGTGCCTAATGAGTGAGCTAACTTACATTAATTGCGTTGCGCTCAC
TGCCCGCTTTCCAGTCGGGAAACCTGTCGTGCCAGCTGCATTAATGAATCGGCCAACGCGCGGGGAGAGG
CGGTTTGCGTATTGGGCGCCAGGGTGGTTTTTCTTTTCACCAGTGAGACGGGCAACAGCTGATTGCCCTT
CACCGCCTGGCCCTGAGAGAGTTGCAGCAAGCGGTCCACGCTGGTTTGCCCCAGCAGGCGAAAATCCTGT
TTGATGGTGGTTAACGGCGGGATATAACATGAGCTGTCTTCGGTATCGTCGTATCCCACTACCGAGATGT
CCGCACCAACGCGCAGCCCGGACTCGGTAATGGCGCGCATTGCGCCCAGCGCCATCTGATCGTTGGCAAC
CAGCATCGCAGTGGGAACGATGCCCTCATTCAGCATTTGCATGGTTTGTTGAAAACCGGACATGGCACTC
CAGTCGCCTTCCCGTTCCGCTATCGGCTGAATTTGATTGCGAGTGAGATATTTATGCCAGCCAGCCAGAC
GCAGACGCGCCGAGACAGAACTTAATGGGCCCGCTAACAGCGCGATTTGCTGGTGACCCAATGCGACCAG
ATGCTCCACGCCCAGTCGCGTACCGTCTTCATGGGAGAAAATAATACTGTTGATGGGTGTCTGGTCAGAG
ACATCAAGAAATAACGCCGGAACATTAGTGCAGGCAGCTTCCACAGCAATGGCATCCTGGTCATCCAGCG
GATAGTTAATGATCAGCCCACTGACGCGTTGCGCGAGAAGATTGTGCACCGCCGCTTTACAGGCTTCGAC
GCCGCTTCGTTCTACCATCGACACCACCACGCTGGCACCCAGTTGATCGGCGCGAGATTTAATCGCCGCG
ACAATTTGCGACGGCGCGTGCAGGGCCAGACTGGAGGTGGCAACGCCAATCAGCAACGACTGTTTGCCCG
CCAGTTGTTGTGCCACGCGGTTGGGAATGTAATTCAGCTCCGCCATCGCCGCTTCCACTTTTTCCCGCGT
TTTCGCAGAAACGTGGCTGGCCTGGTTCACCACGCGGGAAACGGTCTGATAAGAGACACCGGCATACTCT
GCGACATCGTATAACGTTACTGGTTTCACATTCACCACCCTGAATTGACTCTCTTCCGGGCGCTATCATG
CCATACCGCGAAAGGTTTTGCGCCATTCGATGGTGTCCGGGATCTCGACGCTCTCCCTTATG
Features (pLannotate 1.2.2; 12 found; start..end, strand, type, name):
     34..52      +  promoter       T7 promoter: promoter for bacteriophage T7 RNA polymerase
    151..864     +  CDS            hfriFP: hfriFP is a fluorescent protein published in 2013, derived from Herbaspirillum frisingense.
    874..894     +  CDS            ssrA tag (LVA) (fragment): C-terminal peptide that mediates degradation in bacteria through the ClpXP and ClpAP proteases (McGinness et al., 2006) mutant LVA variant that confers accelerated degradation under some conditions (Andersen et al., 1998)
    972..1019    +  terminator     T7 terminator: transcription terminator for bacteriophage T7 RNA polymerase
   1183..1240    +  promoter       AmpR promoter (fragment): bla
   1249..2064    -  CDS            KanR: aminoglycoside phosphotransferase; aph(3')-Ia; confers resistance to kanamycin in bacteria or G418 (Geneticin®) in eukaryotes
   2065..2156    -  promoter       AmpR promoter: bla
   2174..2809    -  rep_origin     ColA ori: Plasmids containing the ColA origin of replication can be propagated in E. coli cells that contain additional plasmids with compatible origins.
   2894..2958    -  CDS            TcR (fragment): tetracycline efflux protein; tet; confers resistance to tetracycline
   2973..2994    -  protein_bind   CAP binding site: CAP binding activates transcription in the presence of cAMP. E. coli catabolite activator protein
   3007..4089    -  CDS            lacI: lac repressor; lacI; The lac repressor binds to the lac operator to inhibit transcription in E. coli. This inhibition can be relieved by adding lactose or isopropyl-β-D-thiogalactopyranoside (IPTG).
   4090..4167    -  promoter       lacI promoter: lacI
