>Addgene plasmid #110702 | E. rectale 16S toehold switch sensor | addgene full sequence | sequence record 217902 | Addgene NGS Result
AAGTCTAACGCTGCTCTGGGCTAACTGTCGCGCTAATACGACTCACTATAGGGTCATTATCTTCCCTGCT
GATAGAGCTTTACATACCGGGACTTTAGAACAGAGGAGATAAAGATGCGGTATGTAAACAACCTGGCGGC
AGCGCAAAAGATGCGTAAAGGAGAAGAACTTTTCACTGGAGTTGTCCCAATTCTTGTTGAATTAGATGGT
GATGTTAATGGGCACAAATTTTCTGTCAGTGGAGAGGGTGAAGGTGATGCAACATACGGAAAACTTACCC
TTAAATTTATTTGCACTACTGGAAAACTACCTGTTCCGTGGCCAACACTTGTCACTACTTTCGGTTATGG
TGTTCAATGCTTTGCGAGATACCCAGATCACATGAAACAGCATGACTTTTTCAAGAGTGCCATGCCCGAA
GGTTACGTACAGGAAAGAACTATATTTTTCAAAGATGACGGGAACTACAAGACACGTGCTGAAGTCAAGT
TTGAAGGTGATACCCTTGTTAATAGAATCGAGTTAAAAGGTATTGATTTTAAAGAAGATGGAAACATTCT
TGGACACAAATTGGAATACAACTATAACTCACACAATGTATACATCATGGCAGACAAACAAAAGAATGGA
ATCAAAGTTAACTTCAAAATTAGACACAACATTGAAGATGGAAGCGTTCAACTAGCAGACCATTATCAAC
AAAATACTCCGATTGGCGATGGCCCTGTCCTTTTACCAGACAACCATTACCTGTCCACACAATCTGCCCT
TTCGAAAGATCCCAACGAAAAGAGAGACCACATGGTCCTTCTTGAGTTTGTAACCGCTGCTGGGATTACA
CATGGCATGGATGAACTATACAAAAGGCCTGCAGCAAACGACGAAAACTACGCTGCATCAGTTTAATAAG
ATAAACCAGAGCGGCACGGCAAGCAGAGTATACGAGATTCGGTAGCCACCGCTGAGCAATAACTAGCATA
ACCCCTTGGGGCCTCTAAACGGGTCTTGAGGGGTTTTTTGCTGAAACCTCAGGCATTTGAGAAGCACACG
GTCACACTGCTTCCGGTAGTCAATAAACCGGTAAACCAGCAATAGACATAAGCGGCTATTTAACGACCCT
GCCCTGAACCGACGACAAGCTGACGACCGGGTCTCCGCAAGTGGCACTTTTCGGGGAAATGTGCGCGGAA
CCCCTATTTGTTTATTTTTCTAAATACATTCAAATATGTATCCGCTCATGAATTAATTCTTAGAAAAACT
CATCGAGCATCAAATGAAACTGCAATTTATTCATATCAGGATTATCAATACCATATTTTTGAAAAAGCCG
TTTCTGTAATGAAGGAGAAAACTCACCGAGGCAGTTCCATAGGATGGCAAGATCCTGGTATCGGTCTGCG
ATTCCGACTCGTCCAACATCAATACAACCTATTAATTTCCCCTCGTCAAAAATAAGGTTATCAAGTGAGA
AATCACCATGAGTGACGACTGAATCCGGTGAGAATGGCAAAAGTTTATGCATTTCTTTCCAGACTTGTTC
AACAGGCCAGCCATTACGCTCGTCATCAAAATCACTCGCATCAACCAAACCGTTATTCATTCGTGATTGC
GCCTGAGCGAGACGAAATACGCGGTCGCTGTTAAAAGGACAATTACAAACAGGAATCGAATGCAACCGGC
GCAGGAACACTGCCAGCGCATCAACAATATTTTCACCTGAATCAGGATATTCTTCTAATACCTGGAATGC
TGTTTTCCCGGGGATCGCAGTGGTGAGTAACCATGCATCATCAGGAGTACGGATAAAATGCTTGATGGTC
GGAAGAGGCATAAATTCCGTCAGCCAGTTTAGTCTGACCATCTCATCTGTAACATCATTGGCAACGCTAC
CTTTGCCATGTTTCAGAAACAACTCTGGCGCATCGGGCTTCCCATACAATCGATAGATTGTCGCACCTGA
TTGCCCGACATTATCGCGAGCCCATTTATACCCATATAAATCAGCATCCATGTTGGAATTTAATCGCGGC
CTAGAGCAAGACGTTTCCCGTTGAATATGGCTCATACTCTTCCTTTTTCAATATTATTGAAGCATTTATC
AGGGTTATTGTCTCATGAGCGGATACATATTTGAATGTATTTAGAAAAATAAACAAATAGGCATGCTAGC
GCAGAAACGTCCTAGAAGATGCCAGGAGGATACTTAGCAGAGAGACAATAAGGCCGGAGCGAAGCCGTTT
TTCCATAGGCTCCGCCCCCCTGACGAACATCACGAAATCTGACGCTCAAATCAGTGGTGGCGAAACCCGA
CAGGACTATAAAGATACCAGGCGTTTCCCCCTGATGGCTCCCTCTTGCGCTCTCCTGTTCCCGTCCTGCG
GCGTCCGTGTTGTGGTGGAGGCTTTACCCAAATCACCACGTCCCGTTCCGTGTAGACAGTTCGCTCCAAG
CTGGGCTGTGTGCAAGAACCCCCCGTTCAGCCCGACTGCTGCGCCTTATCCGGTAACTATCATCTTGAGT
CCAACCCGGAAAGACACGACAAAACGCCACTGGCAGCAGCCATTGGTAACTGAGAATTAGTGGATTTAGA
TATCGAGAGTCTTGAAGTGGTGGCCTAACAGAGGCTACACTGAAAGGACAGTATTTGGTATCTGCGCTCC
ACTAAAGCCAGTTACCAGGTTAAGCAGTTCCCCAACTGACTTAACCTTCGATCAAACCGCCTCCCCAGGC
GGTTTTTTCGTTTACAGAGCAGGAGATTACGACGATCGTAAAAGGATCTCAAGAAGATCCTTTACGGATT
CCCGACACCATCACTCTAGATTTCAGTGCAATTTATCTCTTCAAATGTAGCACCTGAAGTCAGCCCCATA
CGATATAAGTTGTAATTCTCATGTTAGTCATGCCCCGCGCCCACCGGAAGGAGCTGACTGGGTTGAAGGC
TCTCAAGGGCATCGGTCGAGATCCCGGTGCCTAATGAGTGAGCTAACTTACATTAATTGCGTTGCGCTCA
CTGCCCGCTTTCCAGTCGGGAAACCTGTCGTGCCAGCTGCATTAATGAATCGGCCAACGCGCGGGGAGAG
GCGGTTTGCGTATTGGGCGCCAGGGTGGTTTTTCTTTTCACCAGTGAGACGGGCAACAGCTGATTGCCCT
TCACCGCCTGGCCCTGAGAGAGTTGCAGCAAGCGGTCCACGCTGGTTTGCCCCAGCAGGCGAAAATCCTG
TTTGATGGTGGTTAACGGCGGGATATAACATGAGCTGTCTTCGGTATCGTCGTATCCCACTACCGAGATG
TCCGCACCAACGCGCAGCCCGGACTCGGTAATGGCGCGCATTGCGCCCAGCGCCATCTGATCGTTGGCAA
CCAGCATCGCAGTGGGAACGATGCCCTCATTCAGCATTTGCATGGTTTGTTGAAAACCGGACATGGCACT
CCAGTCGCCTTCCCGTTCCGCTATCGGCTGAATTTGATTGCGAGTGAGATATTTATGCCAGCCAGCCAGA
CGCAGACGCGCCGAGACAGAACTTAATGGGCCCGCTAACAGCGCGATTTGCTGGTGACCCAATGCGACCA
GATGCTCCACGCCCAGTCGCGTACCGTCTTCATGGGAGAAAATAATACTGTTGATGGGTGTCTGGTCAGA
GACATCAAGAAATAACGCCGGAACATTAGTGCAGGCAGCTTCCACAGCAATGGCATCCTGGTCATCCAGC
GGATAGTTAATGATCAGCCCACTGACGCGTTGCGCGAGAAGATTGTGCACCGCCGCTTTACAGGCTTCGA
CGCCGCTTCGTTCTACCATCGACACCACCACGCTGGCACCCAGTTGATCGGCGCGAGATTTAATCGCCGC
GACAATTTGCGACGGCGCGTGCAGGGCCAGACTGGAGGTGGCAACGCCAATCAGCAACGACTGTTTGCCC
GCCAGTTGTTGTGCCACGCGGTTGGGAATGTAATTCAGCTCCGCCATCGCCGCTTCCACTTTTTCCCGCG
TTTTCGCAGAAACGTGGCTGGCCTGGTTCACCACGCGGGAAACGGTCTGATAAGAGACACCGGCATACTC
TGCGACATCGTATAACGTTACTGGTTTCACATTCACCACCCTGAATTGACTCTCTTCCGGGCGCTATCAT
GCCATACCGCGAAAGGTTTTGCGCCATTCGATGGTGTCCGGGATCTCGACGCTCTCCCTTATG
Features (pLannotate 1.2.2; 12 found; start..end, strand, type, name):
     34..52      +  promoter       T7 promoter: promoter for bacteriophage T7 RNA polymerase
    151..864     +  CDS            hfriFP: hfriFP is a fluorescent protein published in 2013, derived from Herbaspirillum frisingense.
    874..894     +  CDS            ssrA tag (LVA) (fragment): C-terminal peptide that mediates degradation in bacteria through the ClpXP and ClpAP proteases (McGinness et al., 2006) mutant LVA variant that confers accelerated degradation under some conditions (Andersen et al., 1998)
    973..1020    +  terminator     T7 terminator: transcription terminator for bacteriophage T7 RNA polymerase
   1184..1241    +  promoter       AmpR promoter (fragment): bla
   1250..2065    -  CDS            KanR: aminoglycoside phosphotransferase; aph(3')-Ia; confers resistance to kanamycin in bacteria or G418 (Geneticin®) in eukaryotes
   2066..2157    -  promoter       AmpR promoter: bla
   2175..2810    -  rep_origin     ColA ori: Plasmids containing the ColA origin of replication can be propagated in E. coli cells that contain additional plasmids with compatible origins.
   2895..2959    -  CDS            TcR (fragment): tetracycline efflux protein; tet; confers resistance to tetracycline
   2974..2995    -  protein_bind   CAP binding site: CAP binding activates transcription in the presence of cAMP. E. coli catabolite activator protein
   3008..4090    -  CDS            lacI: lac repressor; lacI; The lac repressor binds to the lac operator to inhibit transcription in E. coli. This inhibition can be relieved by adding lactose or isopropyl-β-D-thiogalactopyranoside (IPTG).
   4091..4168    -  promoter       lacI promoter: lacI
