[The description below was written by a language model from this plasmid's Addgene catalogue record and pLannotate feature annotations shown in this document.]
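Description:
The E. rectale 16S toehold switch sensor is a small synthetic-biology plasmid of about 4.2 kb built on the pCOLA backbone. It is maintained in E. coli at low copy through the ColA origin, which is compatible with other common origins, and is selected with kanamycin via an aminoglycoside phosphotransferase gene driven by a bla-type promoter. The backbone also carries lacI with its own promoter, plus short remnants (a tetracycline-resistance fragment, a CAP binding site and a partial AmpR promoter) that appear to be vector leftovers rather than functional parts. The depositor sequence and the repository's sequencing result differ by a single nucleotide in length and give the same feature map.

The payload is a T7-driven sensor cassette. A T7 promoter is followed by roughly 100 nt of unannotated sequence, which is where the toehold switch riboregulator would be expected to sit, although the feature table does not mark it. Next comes a fluorescent protein coding sequence, a fragment of an LVA-type ssrA degradation tag and a T7 terminator. The annotation tool labels the reporter hfriFP, whereas the catalogue describes the output as GFP; this is probably a best-match call by the software, and the record does not resolve the discrepancy. In a toehold switch, the transcript folds into a hairpin that sequesters the ribosome binding site and start codon. Binding of a complementary trigger RNA, here the V3 hypervariable region of E. rectale 16S rRNA, opens the hairpin and permits reporter translation. The ssrA-type tag would normally shorten reporter half-life in cells. The associated publication title places the sensor in a low-cost paper-based platform for analysing gut microbiota and host biomarkers.
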