Addgene plasmid #110702: E. rectale 16S toehold switch sensor
Purpose: Toehold switch sensor to detect the V3 hypervariable region of the 16S rRNA with GFP output
Depositing lab: James Collins. Depositing organization: Massachusetts Institute of Technology. Publication: A low-cost paper-based synthetic biology platform for analyzing gut microbiota and host biomarkers. Takahashi MK, Tan X, Dy AJ, Braff D, Akana RT, Furuta Y, Donghia N, Ananthakrishnan A, Collins JJ. Nat Commun. 2018 Aug 21;9(1):3347. doi: 10.1038/s41467-018-05864-4. PubMed 30131493.
Backbone
  Vector backbone: pCOLA
  Vector type: Synthetic Biology
Growth in bacteria
  Bacterial resistance: Kanamycin, 50 μg/mL
  Growth temperature: 37°C
  Growth strain: NEB Stable
  Copy number: Low Copy
Gene/Insert
  Gene/Insert name: E. rectale 16S toehold switch sensor
  Promoter: T7
  Cloning method: Gibson Cloning
  Sequencing primers: 5′ ttcaccaccctgaattgactc
Terms and licenses: Academic/Nonprofit Terms; Industry Terms: Not Available to Industry
How to cite: E. rectale 16S toehold switch sensor was a gift from James Collins (Addgene plasmid # 110702 ; http://n2t.net/addgene:110702 ; RRID:Addgene_110702)
